>Addgene plasmid #24294 | pCI-neo-HA-hAtg14 | addgene full sequence | sequence record 420602 | Addgene NGS Result
TAATACGACTCACTATAGGCTAGCCTCGAGAGAATGATCTTTTACCCATACGATGTTCCTGACTATGCGG
GCTATCCCTATGACGTCCCGGACTATGCAGGATCCTATCCATATGACGTTCCAGATTACGCTGCTCAGTG
CACTCGAGAATTGGGGAATTCCATGGCGTCTCCCAGTGGGAAGGGAGCCCGGGCGCTGGAGGCTCCTGGC
TGCGGGCCCCGGCCGCTCGCCCGGGACCTGGTGGACTCCGTGGACGATGCGGAGGGGCTGTACGTGGCTG
TGGAGCGCTGCCCGCTGTGCAACACTACCCGCCGGCGGCTGACCTGCGCCAAATGCGTTCAGAGCGGCGA
TTTCGTCTACTTCGACGGCCGCGACCGGGAGAGGTTTATCGACAAGAAGGAAAGGTTAAGCCGACTTAAG
AGCAAGCAAGAAGAATTTCAGAAAGAAGTGTTAAAAGCTATGGAAGGAAAATGGATAACAGATCAGTTGA
GATGGAAAATAATGTCCTGCAAGATGAGGATTGAACAGTTAAAACAAACAATATGTAAAGGAAATGAAGA
AATGGAGAAAAATTCTGAAGGCCTTCTCAAAACCAAGGAAAAGAATCAGAAGCTTTACAGTCGAGCACAA
CGGCACCAAGAGAAAAAGGAGAAGATTCAGAGGCATAATCGCAAACTTGGTGACCTGGTAGAAAAAAAGA
CCATTGACTTAAGAAGTCATTATGAGCGTCTGGCAAATCTTCGACGATCCCATATATTAGAGCTCACCTC
TGTCATTTTTCCAATCGAGGAAGTAAAGACGGGTGTGAGAGACCCCGCAGATGTGTCTTCAGAGAGTGAC
AGTGCCATGACCTCCAGCACTGTGAGCAAGCTTGCTGAAGCCCGGAGGACAACTTACCTCTCAGGACGAT
GGGTCTGTGACGATCACAACGGAGACACCAGCATTAGCATTACAGGGCCTTGGATTAGCCTCCCTAACAA
TGGGGACTACTCTGCCTACTACAGCTGGGTGGAGGAGAAGAAAACAACCCAGGGGCCTGACATGGAGCAG
AGTAACCCTGCCTACACCATCAGTGCTGCGCTGTGCTATGCAACTCAGCTGGTCAACATTCTGTCTCATA
TACTTGATGTAAATCTTCCCAAAAAGCTCTGCAACAGTGAATTTTGTGGCGAAAATCTAAGCAAGCAGAA
ATTTACTCGAGCAGTGAAGAAACTGAATGCAAATATTCTTTACCTTTGTTTTTCTCAGCATGTAAATTTA
GATCAATTACAACCACTGCATACCCTCAGGAATCTAATGTACCTGGTCAGTCCAAGCTCTGAACACCTAG
GCAGGTCAGGGCCCTTTGAAGTACGAGCAGACCTTGAGGAGTCCATGGAATTTGTGGATCCCGGAGTTGC
TGGAGAATCAGATGAGAGCGGAGATGAGCGCGTCAGCGATGAAGAAACCGACCTGGGCACAGACTGGGAG
AACTTGCCTAGTCCCCGGTTTTGTGATATCCCTTCCCAGTCTGTGGAAGTCTCCCAGAGTCAGAGCACCC
AGGCGTCCCCACCCATCGCGAGCAGCAGTGCAGGTGGGATGATCTCCTCTGCAGCAGCCTCGGTGACCTC
CTGGTTTAAAGCTTACACTGGACACCGTTAAGAATTCCCCGGGCGGCCGCTTCCCTTTAGTGAGGGTTAA
TGCTTCGAGCAGACATGATAAGATACATTGATGAGTTTGGACAAACCACAACTAGAATGCAGTGAAAAAA
ATGCTTTATTTGTGAAATTTGTGATGCTATTGCTTTATTTGTAACCATTATAAGCTGCAATAAACAAGTT
AACAACAACAATTGCATTCATTTTATGTTTCAGGTTCAGGGGGAGATGTGGGAGGTTTTTTAAAGCAAGT
AAAACCTCTACAAATGTGGTAAAATCCGATAAGGATCGATCCGGGCTGGCGTAATAGCGAAGAGGCCCGC
ACCGATCGCCCTTCCCAACAGTTGCGCAGCCTGAATGGCGAATGG
[124 nt withheld, positions 2006-2129]
C
[91 nt withheld, positions 2131-2221]
A
[49 nt withheld, positions 2223-2271]
CCTTTGACGTTGGAGTCCACGTTCTTT
[37 nt withheld, positions 2299-2335]
ACCCTATCTCGGTCTATTCTTTTGATTTATAAGGGATTTTGCCGATTTCGGCCTATTGGTTAAAAAATGA
GCTGATTTAACAAAAATTTAACGCGAATTTTAACAAAATATTAACGCTTACAATTTCCTGATGCGGTATT
TTCTCCTTACGCATCTGTGCGGTATTTCACACCGCATACGCGGATCTGCGCAGCACCATGGCCTGAAATA
ACCTCTGAAAGAGGAACTTGGTTAGGTACCTTCTGAGGCGGAAAGAACCAGCTGTGGAATGTGTGTCAGT
TAGGGTGTGGAAAGTCCCCAGGCTCCCCAGCAGGCAGAAGTATGCAAAGCATGCATCTCAATTAGTCAGC
AACCAGGTGTGGAAAGTCCCCAGGCTCCCCAGCAGGCAGAAGTATGCAAAGCATGCATCTCAATTAGTCA
GCAACCATAGTCCCGCCCCTAACTCCGCCCATCCCGCCCCTAACTCCGCCCAGTTCCGCCCATTCTCCGC
CCCATGGCTGACTAATTTTTTTTATTTATGCAGAGGCCGAGGCCGCCTCGGCCTCTGAGCTATTCCAGAA
GTAGTGAGGAGGCTTTTTTGGAGGCCTAGGCTTTTGCAAAAAGCTTGATTCTTCTGACACAACAGTCTCG
AACTTAAGGCTAGAGCCACCATGATTGAACAAGATGGATTGCACGCAGGTTCTCCGGCCGCTTGGGTGGA
GAGGCTATTCGGCTATGACTGGGCACAACAGACAATCGGCTGCTCTGATGCCGCCGTGTTCCGGCTGTCA
GCGCAGGGGCGCCCGGTTCTTTTTGTCAAGACCGACCTGTCCGGTGCCCTGAATGAACTGCAGGACGAGG
CAGCGCGGCTATCGTGGCTGGCCACGACGGGCGTTCCTTGCGCAGCTGTGCTCGACGTTGTCACTGAAGC
GGGAAGGGACTGGCTGCTATTGGGCGAAGTGCCGGGGCAGGATCTCCTGTCATCTCACCTTGCTCCTGCC
GAGAAAGTATCCATCATGGCTGATGCAATGCGGCGGCTGCATACGCTTGATCCGGCTACCTGCCCATTCG
ACCACCAAGCGAAACATCGCATCGAGCGAGCACGTACTCGGATGGAAGCCGGTCTTGTCGATCAGGATGA
TCTGGACGAAGAGCATCAGGGGCTCGCGCCAGCCGAACTGTTCGCCAGGCTCAAGGCGCGCATGCCCGAC
GGCGAGGATCTCGTCGTGACCCATGGCGATGCCTGCTTGCCGAATATCATGGTGGAAAATGGCCGCTTTT
CTGGATTCATCGACTGTGGCCGGCTGGGTGTGGCGGACCGCTATCAGGACATAGCGTTGGCTACCCGTGA
TATTGCTGAAGAGCTTGGCGGCGAATGGGCTGACCGCTTCCTCGTGCTTTACGGTATCGCCGCTCCCGAT
TCGCAGCGCATCGCCTTCTATCGCCTTCTTGACGAGTTCTTCTGAGCGGGACTCTGGGGTTCGAAATGAC
CGACCAAGCGACGCCCAACCTGCCATCACGATGGCCGCAATAAAATATCTTTATTTTCATTACATCTGTG
TGTTGGTTTTTTGTGTGAATCGATAGCGATAAGGATCCGCGTATGGTGCACTCTCAGTACAATCTGCTCT
GATGCCGCATAGTTAAGCCAGCCCCGACACCCGCCAACACCCGCTGACGCGCCCTGACGGGCTTGTCTGC
TCCCGGCATCCGCTTACAGACAAGCTGTGACCGTCTCCGGGAGCTGCATGTGTCAGAGGTTTTCACCGTC
ATCACCGAAACGCGCGAGACGAAAGGGCCTCGTGATACGCCTATTTTTATAGGTTAATGTCATGATAATA
ATGGTTTCTTAGACGTCAGGTGGCACTTTTCGGGGAAATGTGCGCGGAACCCCTATTTGTTTATTTTTCT
AAATACATTCAAATATGTATCCGCTCATGAGACAATAACCCTGATAAATGCTTCAATAATATTGAAAAAG
GAAGAGTATGAGTATTCAACATTTCCGTGTCGCCCTTATTCCCTTTTTTGCGGCATTTTGCCTTCCTGTT
TTTGCTCACCCAGAAACGCTGGTGAAAGTAAAAGATGCTGAAGATCAGTTGGGTGCACGAGTGGGTTACA
TCGAACTGGATCTCAACAGCGGTAAGATCCTTGAGAGTTTTCGCCCCGAAGAACGTTTTCCAATGATGAG
CACTTTTAAAGTTCTGCTATGTGGCGCGGTATTATCCCGTATTGACGCCGGGCAAGAGCAACTCGGTCGC
CGCATACACTATTCTCAGAATGACTTGGTTGAGTACTCACCAGTCACAGAAAAGCATCTTACGGATGGCA
TGACAGTAAGAGAATTATGCAGTGCTGCCATAACCATGAGTGATAACACTGCGGCCAACTTACTTCTGAC
AACGATCGGAGGACCGAAGGAGCTAACCGCTTTTTTGCACAACATGGGGGATCATGTAACTCGCCTTGAT
CGTTGGGAACCGGAGCTGAATGAAGCCATACCAAACGACGAGCGTGACACCACGATGCCTGTAGCAATGG
CAACAACGTTGCGCAAACTATTAACTGGCGAACTACTTACTCTAGCTTCCCGGCAACAATTAATAGACTG
GATGGAGGCGGATAAAGTTGCAGGACCACTTCTGCGCTCGGCCCTTCCGGCTGGCTGGTTTATTGCTGAT
AAATCTGGAGCCGGTGAGCGTGGGTCTCGCGGTATCATTGCAGCACTGGGGCCAGATGGTAAGCCCTCCC
GTATCGTAGTTATCTACACGACGGGGAGTCAGGCAACTATGGATGAACGAAATAGACAGATCGCTGAGAT
AGGTGCCTCACTGATTAAGCATTGGTAACTGTCAGACCAAGTTTACTCATATATACTTTAGATTGATTTA
AAACTTCATTTTTAATTTAAAAGGATCTAGGTGAAGATCCTTTTTGATAATCTCATGACCAAAATCCCTT
AACGTGAGTTTTCGTTCCACTGAGCGTCAGACCCCGTAGAAAAGATCAAAGGATCTTCTTGAGATCCTTT
TTTTCTGCGCGTAATCTGCTGCTTGCAAACAAAAAAACCACCGCTACCAGCGGTGGTTTGTTTGCCGGAT
CAAGAGCTACCAACTCTTTTTCCGAAGGTAACTGGCTTCAGCAGAGCGCAGATACCAAATACTGTTCTTC
TAGTGTAGCCGTAGTTAGGCCACCACTTCAAGAACTCTGTAGCACCGCCTACATACCTCGCTCTGCTAAT
CCTGTTACCAGTGGCTGCTGCCAGTGGCGATAAGTCGTGTCTTACCGGGTTGGACTCAAGACGATAGTTA
CCGGATAAGGCGCAGCGGTCGGGCTGAACGGGGGGTTCGTGCACACAGCCCAGCTTGGAGCGAACGACCT
ACACCGAACTGAGATACCTACAGCGTGAGCTATGAGAAAGCGCCACGCTTCCCGAAGGGAGAAAGGCGGA
CAGGTATCCGGTAAGCGGCAGGGTCGGAACAGGAGAGCGCACGAGGGAGCTTCCAGGGGGAAACGCCTGG
TATCTTTATAGTCCTGTCGGGTTTCGCCACCTCTGACTTGAGCGTCGATTTTTGTGATGCTCGTCAGGGG
GGCGGAGCCTATGGAAAAACGCCAGCAACGCGGCCTTTTTACGGTTCCTGGCCTTTTGCTGGCCTTTTGC
TCACATGGCTCGACAGATCGATCTTCAATATTGGCCATTAGCCATATTATTCATTGGTTATATAGCATAA
ATCAATATTGGCTATTGGCCATTGCATACGTTGTATCTATATCATAATATGTACATTTATATTGGCTCAT
GTCCAATATGACCGCCATGTTGGCATTGATTATTGACTAGTTATTAATAGTAATCAATTACGGGGTCATT
AGTTCATAGCCCATATATGGAGTTCCGCGTTACATAACTTACGGTAAATGGCCCGCCTGGCTGACCGCCC
AACGACCCCCGCCCATTGACGTCAATAATGACGTATGTTCCCATAGTAACGCCAATAGGGACTTTCCATT
GACGTCAATGGGTGGAGTATTTACGGTAAACTGCCCACTTGGCAGTACATCAAGTGTATCATATGCCAAG
TCCGCCCCCTATTGACGTCAATGACGGTAAATGGCCCGCCTGGCATTATGCCCAGTACATGACCTTACGG
GACTTTCCTACTTGGCAGTACATCTACGTATTAGTCATCGCTATTACCATGGTGATGCGGTTTTGGCAGT
ACACCAATGGGCGTGGATAGCGGTTTGACTCACGGGGATTTCCAAGTCTCCACCCCATTGACGTCAATGG
GAGTTTGTTTTGGCACCAAAATCAACGGGACTTTCCAAAATGTCGTAACAACTGCGATCGCCCGCCCCGT
TGACGCAAATGGGCGGTAGGCGTGTACGGTGGGAGGTCTATATAAGCAGAGCTCGTTTAGTGAACCGTCA
GATCACTAGAAGCTTTATTGCGGTAGTTTATCACAGTTAAATTGCTAACGCAGTCAGTGCTTCTGACACA
ACAGTCTCGAACTTAAGCTGCAGTGACTCTCTTAAGGTAGCCTTGCAGAAGTTGGTCGTGAGGCACTGGG
CAGGTAAGTATCAAGGTTACAAGACAGGTTTAAGGAGACCAATAGAAACTGGGCTTGTCGAGACAGAGAA
GACTCTTGCGTTTCTGATAGGCACCTATTGGTCTTACTGACATCCACTTTGCCTTTCTCTCCACAGGTGT
CCACTCCCAGTTCAATTACAGCTCTTAAGGCTAGAGTACT
Features (pLannotate 1.2.2; 20 found; start..end, strand, type, name):
      1..19      +  promoter       T7 promoter: promoter for bacteriophage T7 RNA polymerase
     43..132     +  CDS            3xHA: three tandem HA epitope tags
    163..1638    +  CDS            ATG14: BAKOR_HUMAN - Also known as ATG14L From Homo sapiens (Human).
   1664..1681    -  promoter       T3 promoter (fragment): promoter for bacteriophage T3 RNA polymerase
   1699..1820    -  polyA_signal   SV40 poly(A) signal: SV40 polyadenylation signal
   1843..1911    -  CDS            large T antigen (fragment): large T antigen from SV40 (simian virus 40)
   1935..2002    +  CDS            lacZα (fragment): LacZα fragment of β-galactosidase; lacZ fragment
   2006..2434    +  rep_origin     f1 ori (sequence partly withheld): f1 bacteriophage origin of replication; arrow indicates direction of (+) strand synthesis
   2462..2513    -  misc_feature   bom (fragment): basis of mobility region from pBR322
   2578..2935    +  promoter       SV40 promoter: SV40 enhancer and early promoter
   2986..3777    +  CDS            neo: KKA2_KLEPN - Also known as kan, nptII. Experimental evidence at protein level: Swiss-Prot protein existence level 1. Resistance to kanamycin, neomycin, paromomycin, ribostamycin, butirosin and gentamicin B. From Klebsiella pneumoniae.
   3844..3892    +  polyA_signal   poly(A) signal: synthetic polyadenylation signal
   3912..3966    -  misc_feature   bom (fragment): basis of mobility region from pBR322
   4068..4103    -  CDS            rop (fragment): Rop protein, which maintains plasmids at low copy number; rop
   4198..4302    +  promoter       AmpR promoter: bla
   4303..5163    +  CDS            AmpR: β-lactamase; bla; confers resistance to ampicillin, carbenicillin, and related antibiotics
   5334..5922    +  rep_origin     ori: high-copy-number ColE1/pMB1/pBR322/pUC origin of replication
   6139..6516    +  enhancer       CMV enhancer: human cytomegalovirus immediate early enhancer
   6517..6728    +  promoter       CMV promoter: human cytomegalovirus (CMV) immediate early promoter
   6889..7021    +  intron         chimeric intron: chimera between introns from human β-globin and immunoglobulin heavy chain genes
