[The description below was written by a language model from this plasmid's Addgene catalogue record and pLannotate feature annotations shown in this document.]
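Description:
pCI-neo-HA-hAtg14 is a mammalian expression plasmid for producing human ATG14 (also called ATG14L, Barkor or KIAA0831) with an N-terminal triple HA epitope tag. It is built on a Promega pCI-neo backbone modified to carry the 3xHA coding sequence, and the fully sequenced construct is about 7.1 kb. In bacteria it is maintained through a high-copy ColE1/pUC-type origin and selected with ampicillin via the β-lactamase gene. An f1 origin is also present, which in principle allows single-stranded DNA production.

Expression is driven by the human cytomegalovirus immediate-early enhancer and promoter. A chimeric β-globin/immunoglobulin intron follows, a standard element that tends to improve mRNA processing and expression levels. Downstream lie a T7 promoter, the 3xHA tag and the ATG14 open reading frame, which was inserted at EcoRI sites retained at both ends, and the transcript is terminated by an SV40 polyadenylation signal. The T7 promoter and a T3 promoter fragment flank the tagged insert and serve as sequencing primer sites. A separate cassette, made up of the SV40 enhancer/early promoter, the neomycin phosphotransferase gene and a synthetic poly(A) signal, permits G418 selection of stably transfected mammalian cells. The catalogue gives the insert as roughly 1.4 kb, while the annotated ATG14 coding region spans just under 1.5 kb. The cDNA was derived from a Japanese full-length human cDNA clone collection.

The associated publication describes two distinct Beclin 1–phosphatidylinositol 3-kinase complexes containing either Atg14 or UVRAG. The plasmid is therefore suited to transient or stable expression of HA-tagged ATG14 for immunoprecipitation, immunoblotting or localisation studies in autophagy research.
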