Addgene plasmid #24294: pCI-neo-HA-hAtg14
Depositing lab: Noboru Mizushima. Depositing organization: Institute of Science Tokyo. Publication: Beclin 1 forms two distinct phosphatidylinositol 3-kinase complexes with mammalian Atg14 and UVRAG. Itakura E, Kishi C, Inoue K, Mizushima N. Mol Biol Cell. 2008 Dec . 19(12):5360-72. 10.1091/mbc.e08-01-0080 PubMed 18843052.
Backbone
  Vector backbone: pCI-neo HA Ci3
  Backbone manufacturer: Promega(Original) + HA tag
  Backbone size w/o insert (bp): 5472
  Vector type: Mammalian Expression
  Selectable markers: Neomycin (select with G418)
Growth in bacteria
  Bacterial resistance: Ampicillin, 100 μg/mL
  Growth temperature: 37°C
  Growth strain: DH5alpha
  Copy number: High Copy
Gene/Insert
  Gene/Insert name: autophagy related genes 14 (alt name: Atg14)
  Species: H. sapiens (human)
  Insert size (bp): 1400
  GenBank ID: AK131251
  Entrez Gene: ATG14 (a.k.a. ATG14L, BARKOR, KIAA0831)
  Tag / fusion protein: 3xHA (N terminal on backbone)
  Cloning method: Restriction Enzyme; 5′ cloning site EcoRI (not destroyed); 3′ cloning site EcoRI (not destroyed)
  Sequencing primers: 5′ T7; 3′ T3
Resource information
  A portion of this plasmid was derived from a plasmid made by: FLJ16178,obtained from the Department of Biotechnology, National Institute of Technology and Evaluation, Tokyo, Japan
Terms and licenses: Academic/Nonprofit Terms; Industry Terms: Not Available to Industry
How to cite: pCI-neo-HA-hAtg14 was a gift from Noboru Mizushima (Addgene plasmid # 24294 ; http://n2t.net/addgene:24294 ; RRID:Addgene_24294)
