>Addgene plasmid #24294 | pCI-neo-HA-hAtg14 | addgene partial sequence | sequence record 30754 | 24294 with CMV-F
GCTCGTTTAGTGAACCGTCAGATCACTAGAAGCTTTATTGCGGTAGTTTATCACAGTTAAATTGCTAACG
CAGTCAGTGCTTCTGACACAACAGTCTCGAACTTAAGCTGCAGTGACTCTCTTAAGGTAGCCTTGCAGAA
GTTGGTCGTGAGGCACTGGGCAGGTAAGTATCAAGGTTACAAGACAGGTTTAAGGAGACCAATAGAAACT
GGGCTTGTCGAGACAGAGAAGACTCTTGCGTTTCTGATAGGCACCTATTGGTCTTACTGACATCCACTTT
GCCTTTCTCTCCACAGGTGTCCACTCCCAGTTCAATTACAGCTCTTAAGGCTAGAGTACTTAATACGACT
CACTATAGGCTAGCCTCGAGAGAATGATCTTTTACCCATACGATGTTCCTGACTATGCGGGCTATCCCTA
TGACGTCCCGGACTATGCAGGATCCTATCCATATGACGTTCCAGATTACGCTGCTCAGTGCACTCGAGAA
TTGGGGAATTCCATGGCGTCTCCCAGTGGGAAGGGAGCCCGGGCGCTGGAGGCTCCTGGCTGCGGGCCCC
GGCCGCTCGCCCGGGACCTGGTGGACTCCGTGGACGATGCGGAGGGGCTGTACGTGGCTGTGGAGCGCTG
CCCGCTGTGCAACACTACCCGCCGGCGGCTGACCTGCGCCAAATGCGTTCAGAGCGGCGATTTCGTCTAC
TTCGACGGCCGCGACCGGGAGAGGTTTATCGACAAGAAGGAAAGGTTAAGCCGACTTAAGAGCAAGCAAG
AAGAATTTCAGAAAGAAGTGTTAAAAGCTATGGAAGGAAAATGGATAACAGATCAGTTGAGATGGAAAAT
AATGTCCTGCAAGATGAGGATTGAACAGTTAAAACAAACAATATGTAAAGGAAATGAAGAAATGGAGAAA
AATTCTGAAGGGCCTT
